>Addgene plasmid #244344 | pAAVLINK-EF1alpha-HA-5'-UNC13A | addgene full sequence | sequence record 491930 | Addgene NGS Result
CCTGCAGGCAGCTGCGCGCTCGCTCGCTCACTGAGGCCGCCCGGGCGTCGGGCGACCTTTGGTCGCCCGG
CCTCAGTGAGCGAGCGAGCGCGCAGAGAGGGAGTGGCCAACTCCATCACTAGGGGTTCCTGCGGCCGCAC
GCGTGTCGACTCTAGAGGATCTGCGATCGCTCCGGTGCCCGTCAGTGGGCAGAGCGCACATCGCCCACAG
TCCCCGAGAAGTTGGGGGGAGGGGTCGGCAATTGAACGGGTGCCTAGAGAAGGTGGCGCGGGGTAAACTG
GGAAAGTGATGTCGTGTACTGGCTCCGCCTTTTTCCCGAGGGTGGGGGAGAACCGTATATAAGTGCAGTA
GTCGCCGTGAACGTTCTTTTTCGCAACGGGTTTGCCGCCAGAACACAGCTGAAGCTTCGAGGGGCTCGCA
TCTCTCCTTCACGCGCCCGCCGCCCTACCTGAGGCCGCCATCCACGCCGGTTGAGTCGCGTTCTGCCGCC
TCCCGCCTGTGGTGCCTCCTGAACTGCGTCCGCCGTCTAGGTAAGTTTAAAGCTCAGGTCGAGACCGGGC
CTTTGTCCGGCGCTCCCTTGGAGCCTACCTAGACTCAGCCGGCTCTCCACGCTTTGCCTGACCCTGCTTG
CTCAACTCTACGTCTTTGTTTCGTTTTCTGTTCTGCGCCGTTACAGATCCAAGCTGTGACCGGCGCCTAC
CGTACGGCCACCATGTACCCTTATGACGTACCTGACTATGCTGGATCTATGTCTCTGCTTTGCGTTGGAG
TCAAAAAAGCCAAGTTTGATGGTGCCCAAGAGAAATTCAACACGTACGTGACCCTGAAAGTGCAGAATGT
CAAGAGCACGACCATCGCGGTGCGGGGCAGCCAGCCCAGCTGGGAGCAGGATTTCATGTTCGAGATTAAC
CGTCTGGATTTGGGACTGACGGTGGAGGTGTGGAATAAGGGTCTCATCTGGGACACAATGGTGGGCACTG
TGTGGATCCCACTGAGGACCATCCGCCAGTCCAATGAGGAGGGCCCTGGAGAGTGGCTGACGCTGGACTC
CCAGGTCATCATGGCAGACAGTGAGATCTGTGGCACCAAGGACCCCACCTTCCACCGCATCCTCCTGGAC
ACGCGCTTTGAGCTACCCTTAGACATTCCTGAAGAGGAGGCTCGCTACTGGGCCAAGAAGCTGGAGCAGC
TCAATGCTATGCGGGACCAGGATGAATATTCCTTCCAAGATGAGCAAGACAAGCCTCTGCCTGTCCCCAG
CAACCAGTGCTGCAACTGGAATTATTTTGGCTGGGGTGAGCAGCACAACGATGACCCCGACAGTGCAGTG
GATGATCGTGACAGTGACTACCGCAGTGAAACGAGCAACAGCATCCCGCCGCCCTATTATACTACGTCAC
AACCCAACGCCTCAGTCCACCAATATTCTGTTCGCCCACCACCCCTGGGCTCCCGGGAGTCCTACAGTGA
CTCCATGCACAGTTACGAGGAGTTCTCTGAGCCACAAGCCCTCAGCCCCACGGGTAGCAGCCGCTATGCC
TCTTCCGGGGAGCTGAGCCAGGGAAGCTCTCAGCTGAGCGAGGACTTCGACCCTGACGAGCACAGCCTGC
AGGGCTCCGACATGGAGGATGAGCGGGACCGGGACTCCTACCACTCCTGCCACAGCTCGGTCAGCTACCA
CAAAGACTCGCCTCGCTGGGACCAGGATGAGGAAGAGCTGGAGGAGGACCTGGAGGACTTCCTGGAGGAG
GAGGAGCTGCCTGAAGATGAGGAGGAGCTGGAGGAGGAGGAGGAGGAGGTGCCTGACGATTTGGGCAGCT
ATGCCCAGCGTGAAGACGTAGCTGTGGCTGAGCCCAAAGACTTCAAACGCATCAGCCTCCCGCCAGCTGC
CCCAGGGAAGGAGGACAAGGCCCCAGTGGCACCCACCGAGGCCCCCGACATGGCCAAGGTGGCCCCCAAG
CCAGCCACGCCCGACAAGGTGCCTGCAGCTGAGCAGATCCCTGAGGCTGAGCCACCCAAGGACGAGGAGA
GTTTCAGGCCGAGAGAGGATGAGGAAGGCCAGGAGGGGCAGGACTCCATGTCCAGGGCCAAGGCCAACTG
GCTGCGTGCCTTCAACAAGGTGCGGATGCAGCTGCAGGAGGCCCGGGGAGAAGGAGAGATGTCTAAATCC
CTATGGTTCAAAGGCGGCCCAGGGGGCGGTCTCATCATCATCGACAGCATGCCAGACATCCGCAAGAGGA
AACCTATCCCACTCGTGAGCGACTTGGCCATGTCCCTGGTCCAGTCCAGGAAAGCGGGCATCACCTCGGC
CTTGGCCTCCAGCACGTTGAACAACGAGGAGCTGAAAAACCACGTTTACAAGAAGACCCTGCAAGCCTTA
ATCTACCCCATCTCGTGCACGACGCCACACAACTTCGAAGTGTGGACGGCCACCACGCCCACCTACTGCT
ACGAGTGCGAGGGGCTGCTGTGGGGCATCGCGAGGCAGGGCATGCGCTGCACCGAGTGCGGTGTCAAGTG
CCACGAGAAGTGCCAGGACCTGCTCAACGCCGACTGCCTGCAGCGGGCTGCGGAGAAGAGCTCCAAGCAC
GGGGCGGAGGACCGGACACAGAACATCATCATGGTGCTCAAGGACCGCATGAAGATCCGGGAGCGCAACA
AGCCCGAGATCTTCGAGCTCATCCAGGAGATCTTCGCGGTGACCAAGACGGCGCACACGCAGCAGATGAA
GGCGGTCAAGCAGAGCGTGCTGGACGGCACGTCCAAGTGGTCCGCCAAGATCAGCATCACCGTGGTCTGC
GCCCAGGGCTTGCAGGCAAAGGACAAGACAGGATCCAGTGACCCCTATGTCACCGTCCAGGTCGGGAAGA
CCAAGAAACGGACAAAAACCATCTATGGGAACCTCAACCCGGTGTGGGAGGAGAATTTCCACTTTGAATG
TCACAATTCCTCCGACCGCATCAAGGTGCGCGTCTGGGACGAGGATGACGACATCAAATCCCGCGTGAAA
CAGAGGTTCAAGAGGGAATCTGACGATTTCCTGGGGCAGACGATCATTGAGGTGCGGACGCTCAGCGGCG
AGATGGACGTGTGGTACAACCTGGACAAGCGAACTGACAAATCTGCCGTGTCGGGTGCCATCCGGCTCCA
CATCAGTGTGGAGATCAAAGGCGAGGAGAAGGTGGCCCCGTACCATGTCCAGTACACCTGTCTGCATGAG
AACCTGTTCCACTTCGTGACCGACGTGCAGAACAATGGGGTCGTGAAGATCCCAGATGCCAAGGGTGACG
ATGCCTGGAAGGTTTACTACGATGAGACAGCCCAGGAGATTGTGGACGAGTTTGCCATGCGCTACGGCGT
CGAGTCCATCTACCAAGCCATGACCCACTTTGCCTGCCTCTCCTCCAAGTATATGTGCCCAGGGGTGCCT
GCCGTCATGAGCACCCTGCTCGCCAACATCAATGCCTACTACGCACACACCACCGCCTCCACCAACGTGT
CTGCCTCCGACCGCTTCGCCGCCTCCAACTTTGGGAAAGAGCGCTTCGTGAAACTCCTGGACCAGCTGCA
TAACTCCCTGCGGATTGACCTCTCCATGTACCGGAATAACTTCCCAGCCAGCAGCCCGGAGAGACTCCAG
GACCTCAAATCCACTGTGGACCTTCTCACCAGCATCACCTTCTTTCGGATGAAGGTACAAGAACTCCAGA
GCCCGCCCCGAGCCAGCCAGGTAAGTATCAAGGTTACAAGACAGGTTTAAGGAGACCAATAAGCTATTAT
TCGTATAGGATACTTTATACGAAGTTATTAAGTTATGGAGACCGGTGTGGCACGTGCGGACCGAGCGGCC
GCAGGAACCCCTAGTGATGGAGTTGGCCACTCCCTCTCTGCGCGCTCGCTCGCTCACTGAGGCCGGGCGA
CCAAAGGTCGCCCGACGCCCGGGCTTTGCCCGGGCGGCCTCAGTGAGCGAGCGAGCGCGCAGCTGCCTGC
AGGGGCGCCTGATGCGGTATTTTCTCCTTACGCATCTGTGCGGTATTTCACACCGCATA
[95 nt withheld, positions 4050-4144]
T
[46 nt withheld, positions 4146-4191]
C
[141 nt withheld, positions 4193-4333]
CCTTTGACGTTGGAGTCCACGTTCTTT
[37 nt withheld, positions 4361-4397]
ACTCTATCTCGGGCTATTCTTTTGATTTATAAGGGATTTTGCCGATTTCGGTCTATTGGTTAAAAAATGA
GCTGATTTAACAAAAATTTAACGCGAATTTTAACAAAATATTAACGTTTACAATTTTATGGTGCACTCTC
AGTACAATCTGCTCTGATGCCGCATAGTTAAGCCAGCCCCGACACCCGCCAACACCCGCTGACGCGCCCT
GACGGGCTTGTCTGCTCCCGGCATCCGCTTACAGACAAGCTGTGACCGTCTCCGGGAGCTGCATGTGTCA
GAGGTTTTCACCGTCATCACCGAAACGCGCGAGACGAAAGGGCCTCGTGATACGCCTATTTTTATAGGTT
AATGTCATGATAATAATGGTTTCTTAGACGTCAGGTGGCACTTTTCGGGGAAATGTGCGCGGAACCCCTA
TTTGTTTATTTTTCTAAATACATTCAAATATGTATCCGCTCATGAGACAATAACCCTGATAAATGCTTCA
ATAATATTGAAAAAGGAAGAGTATGAGTATTCAACATTTCCGTGTCGCCCTTATTCCCTTTTTTGCGGCA
TTTTGCCTTCCTGTTTTTGCTCACCCAGAAACGCTGGTGAAAGTAAAAGATGCTGAAGATCAGTTGGGTG
CACGAGTGGGTTACATCGAACTGGATCTCAACAGCGGTAAGATCCTTGAGAGTTTTCGCCCCGAAGAACG
TTTTCCAATGATGAGCACTTTTAAAGTTCTGCTATGTGGCGCGGTATTATCCCGTATTGACGCCGGGCAA
GAGCAACTCGGTCGCCGCATACACTATTCTCAGAATGACTTGGTTGAGTACTCACCAGTCACAGAAAAGC
ATCTTACGGATGGCATGACAGTAAGAGAATTATGCAGTGCTGCCATAACCATGAGTGATAACACTGCGGC
CAACTTACTTCTGACAACGATCGGAGGACCGAAGGAGCTAACCGCTTTTTTGCACAACATGGGGGATCAT
GTAACTCGCCTTGATCGTTGGGAACCGGAGCTGAATGAAGCCATACCAAACGACGAGCGTGACACCACGA
TGCCTGTAGCAATGGCAACAACGTTGCGCAAACTATTAACTGGCGAACTACTTACTCTAGCTTCCCGGCA
ACAATTAATAGACTGGATGGAGGCGGATAAAGTTGCAGGACCACTTCTGCGCTCGGCCCTTCCGGCTGGC
TGGTTTATTGCTGATAAATCTGGAGCCGGTGAGCGTGGGTCTCGCGGTATCATTGCAGCACTGGGGCCAG
ATGGTAAGCCCTCCCGTATCGTAGTTATCTACACGACGGGGAGTCAGGCAACTATGGATGAACGAAATAG
ACAGATCGCTGAGATAGGTGCCTCACTGATTAAGCATTGGTAACTGTCAGACCAAGTTTACTCATATATA
CTTTAGATTGATTTAAAACTTCATTTTTAATTTAAAAGGATCTAGGTGAAGATCCTTTTTGATAATCTCA
TGACCAAAATCCCTTAACGTGAGTTTTCGTTCCACTGAGCGTCAGACCCCGTAGAAAAGATCAAAGGATC
TTCTTGAGATCCTTTTTTTCTGCGCGTAATCTGCTGCTTGCAAACAAAAAAACCACCGCTACCAGCGGTG
GTTTGTTTGCCGGATCAAGAGCTACCAACTCTTTTTCCGAAGGTAACTGGCTTCAGCAGAGCGCAGATAC
CAAATACTGTTCTTCTAGTGTAGCCGTAGTTAGGCCACCACTTCAAGAACTCTGTAGCACCGCCTACATA
CCTCGCTCTGCTAATCCTGTTACCAGTGGCTGCTGCCAGTGGCGATAAGTCGTGTCTTACCGGGTTGGAC
TCAAGACGATAGTTACCGGATAAGGCGCAGCGGTCGGGCTGAACGGGGGGTTCGTGCACACAGCCCAGCT
TGGAGCGAACGACCTACACCGAACTGAGATACCTACAGCGTGAGCTATGAGAAAGCGCCACGCTTCCCGA
AGGGAGAAAGGCGGACAGGTATCCGGTAAGCGGCAGGGTCGGAACAGGAGAGCGCACGAGGGAGCTTCCA
GGGGGAAACGCCTGGTATCTTTATAGTCCTGTCGGGTTTCGCCACCTCTGACTTGAGCGTCGATTTTTGT
GATGCTCGTCAGGGGGGCGGAGCCTATGGAAAAACGCCAGCAACGCGGCCTTTTTACGGTTCCTGGCCTT
TTGCTGGCCTTTTGCTCACATGT
Features (pLannotate 1.2.2; 16 found; start..end, strand, type, name):
     12..39      +  repeat_region  AAV2 ITR (fragment): inverted terminal repeat of adeno-associated virus serotype 2 inverted
     68..95      +  repeat_region  AAV2 ITR (fragment): inverted terminal repeat of adeno-associated virus serotype 2 inverted
    145..161     -  misc_feature   MCS (fragment): pUC18/19 multiple cloning site
    187..398     +  promoter       EF-1α core promoter: core promoter for human elongation factor EF-1α
    411..679     +  LTR            5' LTR (truncated): truncated 5' long terminal repeat (LTR) from human T-cell leukemia virus (HTLV) type 1
    749..3733    +  CDS            Unc13a (fragment): UN13A_MOUSE - Experimental evidence at protein level: Swiss-Prot protein existence level 1. Plays a role in vesicle maturation during exocytosis as a target of the diacylglycerol second messenger pathway. Involved in neurotransmitter release by acting in synaptic vesicle priming prior to vesicle fusion and participates in the activity-dependent refilling of readily releasable vesicle pool (RRP). Essential for synaptic vesicle maturation in most excitatory/glutamatergic but not inhibitory/GABA- mediated synapses. Facilitates neuronal dense core vesicles fusion as well as controls the location a
   3731..3771    +  intron         chimeric intron (fragment): chimera between introns from human β-globin and immunoglobulin heavy chain genes
   3780..3808    +  protein_bind   lox2272 (fragment): Cre-mediated recombination occurs in the 8-bp core sequence (GGATACTT). lox2272 sites are compatible with each other, but incompatible with loxP or loxN sites (Lee and Saito, 1988). Cre recombinase
   3853..3993    +  repeat_region  AAV2 ITR: inverted terminal repeat of adeno-associated virus serotype 2 inverted
   3998..4049    -  misc_feature   bom (fragment): basis of mobility region from pBR322
   4068..4523    +  rep_origin     f1 ori (sequence partly withheld): f1 bacteriophage origin of replication; arrow indicates direction of (+) strand synthesis
   4524..4573    -  misc_feature   bom (fragment): basis of mobility region from pBR322
   4675..4710    -  CDS            rop (fragment): Rop protein, which maintains plasmids at low copy number; rop
   4805..4909    +  promoter       AmpR promoter: bla
   4910..5770    +  CDS            AmpR: β-lactamase; bla; confers resistance to ampicillin, carbenicillin, and related antibiotics
   5941..6529    +  rep_origin     ori: high-copy-number ColE1/pMB1/pBR322/pUC origin of replication
