[The description below was written by a language model from this plasmid's Addgene catalogue record and pLannotate feature annotations shown in this document.]
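Description:
pAAVLINK-EF1alpha-HA-5'-UNC13A is an AAV transfer plasmid built on the pAAV-MCS2 backbone. It serves as the 5' half of a two-vector AAVLINK system for delivering human UNC13A (Munc13-1), a presynaptic vesicle-priming protein whose coding sequence is too large for a single AAV genome. The 6.6 kb plasmid is propagated in E. coli at high copy from a ColE1/pUC-type origin under ampicillin selection (AmpR with its own promoter), and it also carries an f1 phage origin. The AAV2 inverted terminal repeats that flank the cassette allow it to be packaged into recombinant AAV. The right ITR is annotated in full, while the left one is detected only as short fragments. This may reflect the difficulty of sequencing or annotating ITRs, or it may be a partial deletion; the record does not say which.

Between the ITRs, expression is driven by an EF-1α core promoter followed by a truncated HTLV-1 5' LTR segment, a common composite EF1α/HTLV arrangement. Downstream lies an N-terminally HA-tagged partial UNC13A open reading frame of about 3 kb. The annotation tool matched this fragment to the mouse orthologue, but the catalogue lists the insert as human. The coding fragment runs directly into a short piece of a chimeric intron, most likely its splice-donor portion, followed by a lox2272 site, and no polyadenylation signal is annotated. This layout fits a design in which Cre-mediated recombination at lox2272 joins this genome to a matching 3' vector carrying the rest of the gene. The lox junction would then be removed by splicing to give a full-length transcript. The corresponding 3' vector and the Cre source are not described here; the depositor refers users to the publication.
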