Addgene plasmid #244344: pAAVLINK-EF1alpha-HA-5'-UNC13A
Purpose: 5' AAVLINK plasmid for UNC13A expression
Depositing lab: Zhonghua Lu. Depositing organization: Shenzhen Institute of Advanced Technology (SIAT), Chinese Academy of Sciences. Publication: AAVLINK: A potent DNA-recombination method for large cargo delivery in gene therapy. Lin J, Lin Y, Liu N, Cao W, Zhang J, Wen S, Zhang Y, Liao W, Hong Z, Lin Y, Liu Q, Liu H, Li Q, Chen B, Li M, Luo Z, Yang L, Yang Y, Zheng SH, Wang Y, Chu H, Hu Y, Qin Y, Luo BX, Tian S, Chen Y, Yan T, Yang L, Wang H, Liu T, Jiang Y, Lu Z. Cell. 2026 Feb 5;189(3):969-986.e17. doi: 10.1016/j.cell.2025.12.039. Epub 2026 Jan 27. PubMed 41605211.
Backbone
  Vector backbone: pAAV-MCS2
  Backbone manufacturer: Steve Jackson (Addgene # 46954)
  Vector type: AAV
Growth in bacteria
  Bacterial resistance: Ampicillin, 100 μg/mL
  Growth temperature: 37°C
  Growth strain: NEB Stable
  Copy number: High Copy
Gene/Insert
  Gene/Insert name: UNC13A
  Species: H. sapiens (human)
  Entrez Gene: UNC13A (a.k.a. Munc13-1)
  Promoter: EF1alpha
  Tag / fusion protein: HA (N terminal on insert)
  Cloning method: Restriction Enzyme; 5′ cloning site unknown (unknown if destroyed)
Terms and licenses: Academic/Nonprofit Terms; Industry Terms: Not Available to Industry
Depositor comments: See publication for corresponding AAV Link vectors.
How to cite: pAAVLINK-EF1alpha-HA-5'-UNC13A was a gift from Zhonghua Lu (Addgene plasmid # 244344 ; http://n2t.net/addgene:244344 ; RRID:Addgene_244344)
